Addgene plasmid #22018: pBabe-TetCMV-puro-mVenus-PA-Rac1-T17N
Depositing lab: Klaus Hahn. Depositing organization: University of North Carolina at Chapel Hill. Publication: A genetically encoded photoactivatable Rac controls the motility of living cells. Wu YI, Frey D, Lungu OI, Jaehrig A, Schlichting I, Kuhlman B, Hahn KM. Nature. 2009 Sep 3. 461(7260):104-8. 10.1038/nature08241 PubMed 19693014.
Backbone
  Vector backbone: pBabe-TetCMV-puro
  Backbone size w/o insert (bp): 6000
  Vector type: Mammalian Expression, Retroviral
  Selectable markers: Puromycin
Growth in bacteria
  Bacterial resistance: Ampicillin, 100 μg/mL
  Growth temperature: 37°C
  Growth strain: DH5alpha
  Copy number: High Copy
Gene/Insert
  Gene/Insert name: mVenus-PA-Rac1-T17N (alt name: mVenus-LOV(Leu404-Leu546)-Rac1(Ile4)-T17N)
  Species: H. sapiens (human); Avena sativa (oat)
  Insert size (bp): 1800
  Mutation: Rac1 starts at I4 and contains mutation T17N.
  Entrez Gene: RAC1 (a.k.a. MIG5, MRD48, Rac-1, TC-25, p21-Rac1)
  Cloning method: Restriction Enzyme; 5′ cloning site EcoRI (not destroyed); 3′ cloning site XhoI (not destroyed)
  Sequencing primers: 5′ pBabe-TetCMV Forward
Terms and licenses: Academic/Nonprofit Terms; Industry Terms: Not Available to Industry
Depositor comments: Protocols for production and use of Hahn lab biosensors and photoactivatable proteins can be found on their web page, at the URL below. If you have suggestions for the protocols or have any questions, please feel free to contact the Hahn lab. Good luck with your experiments! Hahn lab biosensor protocol: http://www.hahnlab.com/tools/index.html Please note, Addgene has not confirmed all the mutations associated with this construct. We suggest sequence verifying this plasmid upon receipt.
How to cite: pBabe-TetCMV-puro-mVenus-PA-Rac1-T17N was a gift from Klaus Hahn (Addgene plasmid # 22018 ; http://n2t.net/addgene:22018 ; RRID:Addgene_22018)
