[The description below was written by a language model from this plasmid's Addgene catalogue record.]
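Description:
pBabe-TetCMV-puro-mVenus-PA-Rac1-T17N is a retroviral mammalian expression plasmid built on the pBabe-TetCMV-puro backbone (about 6 kb without insert). It is maintained in E. coli as a high-copy plasmid under ampicillin selection, and carries a puromycin marker for selecting transduced or transfected mammalian cells. As a pBabe-type vector it is intended to be packaged into retrovirus for stable delivery. The backbone name indicates that the insert is driven by a tetracycline-regulated CMV promoter, although the record gives no feature table or further detail on the regulatory elements, and no origin of replication is listed.

The roughly 1.8 kb insert, cloned between EcoRI and XhoI sites that are both retained, encodes a three-part fusion. The yellow fluorescent protein mVenus is followed by the LOV domain of oat (Avena sativa) phototropin, residues Leu404 to Leu546, which is joined to human Rac1 beginning at Ile4. In the photoactivatable Rac (PA-Rac1) design, the LOV domain sterically blocks Rac1 from its effectors in the dark. Blue light releases this occlusion, allowing local and reversible control of the GTPase in living cells, while mVenus lets expression and localisation be followed. This version carries T17N, the classic dominant-negative Rac1 substitution, so it is a light-controllable inhibitory form of the tool, used to study Rac-dependent cell motility and cytoskeletal dynamics. The repository notes that not all mutations in this construct have been confirmed, so sequence verification is advised.
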