>Addgene plasmid #22018 | pBabe-TetCMV-puro-mVenus-PA-Rac1-T17N | addgene partial sequence | sequence record 27793 | 22018 with hRAC1-R 5'-GATACCACTTTGCACGGACA
AAAGCAATTAAGAACACATCTGTTTGCGGATAGGATAGGGGGCGTAATCTGTCATAATCTTCTTGTCCAG
CTGTATCCCATAAGCCCAGATTCACCGGTTTTCCATCTACCATAACATTGGCAGAATAATTGTCAAAGAC
AGTAGGGATATATTCTCCAGGAAATGCATTGGTTGTGTAACTGATCAGTAGGCAATTTTTACCTACAGCT
CCGTCTCCCACCACCACACACTTGATAAGTTCTTTTGCCGCCTCATCAATATTTTCTGCAGTTTTCTTAA
TCAGCATGACTCCCTCTCTCTCGGCAGCATCTCGGACATGCTCAGTTCCATCCAACTGAACCCCAATAAA
GTACTGGACATCTCCCTTCTGATCTCGCATAGGCTGCAAGTGAAAGAGGTTCCAGAACTTTTTACCACTC
TTTGTATAATTAATCAGCTGAACAGTGACCTCTGTTTGGTTATCTATGGCATCTCTAATTTTTCTCACTG
TCGCGCGATCAGTTTCAGGACCTTGTAGAAACCTGCAGTTTCTTCCCAAAATTTCTTCACGGCTATATTC
TGTCAACTGCAAGAAACTATCGGACGCGAATATAATGGGATTATCTGGCAATCTTGGGTCAGTAATGACA
AAGTTCTTCTCAATACGTTCAAGTGTAGTAGCCAAGGATCCACTTCCAGAACCCTTGTACAGCTCGTCCA
TGCCGAGAGTGATCCCGGCGGCGGTCACGAACTCCAGCAGGACCATGTGATCGCGCTTCTCGTTGGGGTC
TTTGCTCAGTTTGGACTGGTAGCTCAGGTAGTGGTTGTCGGGCAGCAGCACGGGGCCGTCGCCGATGGGG
GTGTTCTGCTGGTAGTGGTCGGCGAGCT
