>Addgene plasmid #22018 | pBabe-TetCMV-puro-mVenus-PA-Rac1-T17N | addgene partial sequence | sequence record 27794 | 22018 with EGFP-C
GGCATGGACGAGCTGTCAGGGTTCTGGAAGTGGATCCTTGGCTACTACACTTGAACGTATTGAGAAGAAC
TTTGTCATTACTGACCCAAGATTGCCAGATAATCCCATTATATTCGCGTCCGATAGTTTCTTGCAGTTGA
CAGAATATAGCCGTGAAGAAATTGTGGGAAGAAACTGCAGGTTTCTACAAGGTCCTGAAACTGATCGCGC
GACAGTGAGAAAAATTAGAGATGCCATAGATAACCAAACAGAGGTCACTGTTCAGCTGATTAATTATACA
AAGAGTGGTAAAAAGTTCTGGAACCTCTTTCACTTGCAGCCTATGCGAGATCAGAAGGGAGATGTCCAGT
ACTTTATTGGGGTTCAGTTGGATGGAACTGAGCATGTCCGAGATGCTGCCGAGAGAGAGGGAGTCATGCT
GATTAAGAAAACTGCAGAAAATATTGATGAGGCGGCAAAAGAACTTATCAAGTGTGTGGTGGTGGGAGAC
GGAGCTGTAGGTAAA
