>Addgene plasmid #22018 | pBabe-TetCMV-puro-mVenus-PA-Rac1-T17N | addgene partial sequence | sequence record 27795 | 22018 with CMV-F
ATCGCCTGGAGACGCCATCCACGCTGTTTTGACCTCNNTNNNNNGACACCGGGACCGATCCAGCCTCCGC
GGCCCCAGATCCGTAAAGTGAATTCACCATGGTGAGCAAGGGCGAGGAGCTGTTCACCGGGGTGGTGCCC
ATCCTGGTCGAGCTGGACGGCGACGTAAACGGCCACAAGTTCAGCGTGTCCGGCGAGGGCGAGGGCGATG
CCACCTACGGCAAGCTGACCCTGAAGTTCATCAGCACCACCGGCAAGCTGCCCGTGCCCTGGCCCACCCT
CGTGACCACCCTCGGCTACGGCCTGCAGTGCTTCGCCCGCTACCCCGACCACATGAAGCANCACGACTTC
TTCAAGTCCGCCATGCCCGAAGGCTACGTCCAGGAGCGCACCATCTTCTTCAAGGACGACGGCAACTACA
AGACCCGCGCCGAGGTGAAGTTCGAGGGCGACACCCTGGTGAACCGCATCGAGCTGAAGGGCATCGACTT
CAAGGAGGACGGCAACATCCTGGGGCACAAGCTGGAGTACAACTACAACAGCCACAACGTCTATATCACC
GCCGACAAGCAGAAGAACGGCATCAAGGCAAACTTCAAGATCCGCCACAACATCGAGGACGGCGGCGTGC
ANNNNNCCNACCACTACCAGCANAACACCCC
